Addgene plasmid #196023: plx304_CRKL-open-V5
Purpose: Expresses CRKL open, V5 tagged
Depositing lab: William Hahn. Depositing organization: Dana-Farber Cancer Institute. Publication: Amplification of CRKL induces transformation and epidermal growth factor receptor inhibitor resistance in human non-small cell lung cancers. Cheung HW, Du J, Boehm JS, He F, Weir BA, Wang X, Butaney M, Sequist LV, Luo B, Engelman JA, Root DE, Meyerson M, Golub TR, Janne PA, Hahn WC. Cancer Discov. 2011 Dec;1(7):608-25. doi: 10.1158/2159-8290.CD-11-0046. Epub 2011 Oct 17. PubMed 22586683.
Backbone
  Vector backbone: plx304
  Vector type: Lentiviral
  Selectable markers: Blasticidin
Growth in bacteria
  Bacterial resistance: Ampicillin, 100 μg/mL
  Growth temperature: 37°C
  Growth strain: NEB Stable
  Copy number: High Copy
Gene/Insert
  Gene/Insert name: CRKL
Terms and licenses: Academic/Nonprofit Terms; Industry Terms: Not Available to Industry
How to cite: plx304_CRKL-open-V5 was a gift from William Hahn (Addgene plasmid # 196023 ; http://n2t.net/addgene:196023 ; RRID:Addgene_196023)
