[The description below was written by a language model from this plasmid's Addgene catalogue record and pLannotate feature annotations shown in this document.]
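Description:
plx304_CRKL-open-V5 is a lentiviral expression plasmid built on the plx304 backbone that carries the human CRKL coding sequence, an adaptor protein implicated in intracellular signal transduction. It is propagated in E. coli through a high-copy ColE1/pUC-type origin with ampicillin selection (β-lactamase). It also retains an f1 origin and remnants of a lac/lacZα cloning region, with T7 and T3 promoters. The viral portion has a third-generation, self-inactivating layout. An RSV promoter fused to a truncated HIV-1 5' LTR drives genomic RNA production in packaging cells, followed by the Ψ packaging signal with a partial gag sequence, the Rev response element for Rev-dependent nuclear export, a cPPT/CTS, and a ΔU3 3' LTR that disables LTR promoter activity after integration. An SV40 polyadenylation signal and SV40 origin lie downstream of the 3' LTR.

Two expression units sit between the LTRs. A human PGK promoter drives blasticidin S deaminase, which allows blasticidin selection of transduced mammalian cells. Downstream, the CMV enhancer/promoter drives CRKL, which is flanked by attB1 and attB2 remnants showing that it was introduced by Gateway recombination. "Open" in the name most likely means that the ORF lacks a stop codon, so translation would read through the attB2 site into the V5 epitope tag annotated just downstream. This is consistent with the stated purpose of expressing V5-tagged CRKL. A WPRE follows the tag to enhance transcript stability and expression. The construct is suited to stable CRKL overexpression with V5-based detection, and the associated publication concerns CRKL amplification, transformation and EGFR inhibitor resistance in non-small cell lung cancer.
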