Features (pLannotate 1.2.2; 31 found; start..end, strand, type, name):
     66..369     +  enhancer       CMV enhancer: human cytomegalovirus immediate early enhancer
    370..573     +  promoter       CMV promoter: human cytomegalovirus (CMV) immediate early promoter
    597..614     +  protein_bind   attB1 (fragment): mutant version of attB; core recombination site for the Gateway® BP reaction BP Clonase™
    623..1531    +  CDS            CRKL: CRKL_HUMAN - Experimental evidence at protein level: Swiss-Prot protein existence level 1. May mediate the transduction of intracellular signals. From Homo sapiens (Human).
   1539..1556    -  protein_bind   attB2 (fragment): mutant version of attB; core recombination site for the Gateway® BP reaction BP Clonase™
   1559..1600    +  CDS            V5 tag: epitope tag from simian virus 5
   1642..2230    +  misc_feature   WPRE: woodchuck hepatitis virus posttranscriptional regulatory element
   2281..2300    +  misc_feature   cPPT/CTS (fragment): central polypurine tract and central termination sequence of HIV-1
   2302..2535    +  LTR            3' LTR (ΔU3): self-inactivating 3' long terminal repeat (LTR) from HIV-1
   2613..2734    +  polyA_signal   SV40 poly(A) signal: SV40 polyadenylation signal
   2774..2909    +  rep_origin     SV40 ori: SV40 origin of replication
   2930..2948    -  promoter       T7 promoter: promoter for bacteriophage T7 RNA polymerase
   2956..3111    +  CDS            lacZα (fragment): LacZα fragment of β-galactosidase; lacZ fragment
   3116..3544    +  rep_origin     f1 ori (sequence partly withheld): f1 bacteriophage origin of replication; arrow indicates direction of (+) strand synthesis
   3597..3701    +  promoter       AmpR promoter: bla
   3702..4562    +  CDS            AmpR: β-lactamase; bla; confers resistance to ampicillin, carbenicillin, and related antibiotics
   4733..5321    +  rep_origin     ori: high-copy-number ColE1/pMB1/pBR322/pUC origin of replication
   5504..5596    +  CDS            lacI (fragment): lac repressor; lacI; The lac repressor binds to the lac operator to inhibit transcription in E. coli. This inhibition can be relieved by adding lactose or isopropyl-β-D-thiogalactopyranoside (IPTG).
   5609..5630    +  protein_bind   CAP binding site: CAP binding activates transcription in the presence of cAMP. E. coli catabolite activator protein
   5645..5675    +  promoter       lac promoter: promoter for the E. coli lac operon
   5683..5699    +  protein_bind   lac operator: The lac repressor binds to the lac operator to inhibit transcription in E. coli. This inhibition can be relieved by adding lactose or isopropyl-β-D-thiogalactopyranoside (IPTG). lac repressor encoded by lacI
   5744..5762    +  promoter       T3 promoter: promoter for bacteriophage T3 RNA polymerase
   5790..6016    +  promoter       RSV promoter: Rous sarcoma virus enhancer/promoter
   6017..6197    +  LTR            5' LTR (truncated): truncated 5' long terminal repeat (LTR) from HIV-1
   6244..6369    +  misc_feature   HIV-1 Ψ: packaging signal of human immunodeficiency virus type 1
   6353..6716    +  CDS            HIV-1 gag (fragment): gag protein from human immunodeficiency virus 1; gag
   6862..7095    +  misc_feature   RRE: The Rev response element (RRE) of HIV-1 allows for Rev-dependent mRNA export from the nucleus to the cytoplasm.
   7472..7498    +  CDS            Rev (fragment): human immunodeficiency virus 1 (HIV-1) Rev protein; rev; enhances nuclear export of unspliced and incompletely spliced viral mRNAs
   7499..7999    +  promoter       hPGK promoter: human phosphoglycerate kinase 1 promoter
   8011..8406    +  CDS            BSD: blasticidin S deaminase; Aspergillus terreus BSD; confers resistance to blasticidin
   8466..8583    +  misc_feature   cPPT/CTS: central polypurine tract and central termination sequence of HIV-1
>Addgene plasmid #196023 | plx304_CRKL-open-V5 | addgene full sequence | sequence record 386379 | Addgene NGS Result
GCCCGGGGTTATTAATAGTAATCAATTACGGGGTCATTAGTTCATAGCCCATATATGGAGTTCCGCGTTA
CATAACTTACGGTAAATGGCCCGCCTGGCTGACCGCCCAACGACCCCCGCCCATTGACGTCAATAATGAC
GTATGTTCCCATAGTAACGCCAATAGGGACTTTCCATTGACGTCAATGGGTGGAGTATTTACGGTAAACT
GCCCACTTGGCAGTACATCAAGTGTATCATATGCCAAGTACGCCCCCTATTGACGTCAATGACGGTAAAT
GGCCCGCCTGGCATTATGCCCAGTACATGACCTTATGGGACTTTCCTACTTGGCAGTACATCTACGTATT
AGTCATCGCTATTACCATGGTGATGCGGTTTTGGCAGTACATCAATGGGCGTGGATAGCGGTTTGACTCA
CGGGGATTTCCAAGTCTCCACCCCATTGACGTCAATGGGAGTTTGTTTTGGCACCAAAATCAACGGGACT
TTCCAAAATGTCGTAACAACTCCGCCCCATTGACGCAAATGGGCGGTAGGCGTGTACGGTGGGAGGTCTA
TATAAGCAGAGCTCTCTGGCTAACTGTCGGGATCAACAAGTTTGTACAAAAAAGTTGGCACCATGTCCTC
CGCCAGGTTCGACTCCTCGGACCGCTCCGCCTGGTATATGGGGCCGGTGTCTCGCCAGGAGGCGCAGACC
CGGCTCCAGGGCCAGCGCCACGGTATGTTCCTCGTCCGCGATTCTTCCACCTGCCCTGGGGACTATGTGC
TGTCGGTGTCCGAGAACTCGCGGGTCTCCCACTACATCATCAACTCGCTGCCCAACCGCCGTTTTAAGAT
CGGGGACCAGGAATTTGACCATTTGCCGGCCCTGCTGGAGTTTTACAAGATCCACTACCTGGACACCACC
ACCCTCATCGAGCCTGCGCCCAGGTATCCAAGCCCACCAATGGGATCTGTCTCAGCACCCAACCTGCCTA
CAGCAGAAGATAACCTGGAATATGTACGGACTCTGTATGATTTTCCTGGGAATGATGCCGAAGACCTGCC
CTTTAAAAAGGGTGAGATCCTAGTGATAATAGAGAAGCCTGAAGAACAGTGGTGGAGTGCCCGGAACAAG
GATGGCCGGGTTGGGATGATTCCTGTCCCTTATGTCGAAAAGCTTGTGAGATCCTCACCACACGGAAAGC
ATGGAAATAGGAATTCCAACAGTTATGGGATCCCAGAACCTGCTCATGCATACGCTCAACCTCAGACCAC
AACTCCTCTACCTGCAGTTTCCGGTTCTCCTGGGGCAGCAATCACCCCTTTGCCATCCACACAGAATGGA
CCTGTCTTTGCGAAAGCAATCCAGAAAAGAGTACCCTGTGCTTATGACAAGACTGCCTTGGCATTAGAGG
TTGGTGACATCGTGAAAGTCACAAGGATGAATATAAATGGCCAGTGGGAAGGCGAAGTGAACGGGCGCAA
AGGGCTTTTCCCCTTTACGCACGTCAAAATCTTTGACCCTCAAAACCCAGATGAAAACGAGTTGCCAACT
TTCTTGTACAAAGTGGTTGGTAAGCCTATCCCTAACCCTCTCCTCGGTCTCGATTCTACGTAGTAATGAG
CTAGCGCTAACCGGTGGCGCGTTAAGTCGACAATCAACCTCTGGATTACAAAATTTGTGAAAGATTGACT
GGTATTCTTAACTATGTTGCTCCTTTTACGCTATGTGGATACGCTGCTTTAATGCCTTTGTATCATGCTA
TTGCTTCCCGTATGGCTTTCATTTTCTCCTCCTTGTATAAATCCTGGTTGCTGTCTCTTTATGAGGAGTT
GTGGCCCGTTGTCAGGCAACGTGGCGTGGTGTGCACTGTGTTTGCTGACGCAACCCCCACTGGTTGGGGC
ATTGCCACCACCTGTCAGCTCCTTTCCGGGACTTTCGCTTTCCCCCTCCCTATTGCCACGGCGGAACTCA
TCGCCGCCTGCCTTGCCCGCTGCTGGACAGGGGCTCGGCTGTTGGGCACTGACAATTCCGTGGTGTTGTC
GGGGAAATCATCGTCCTTTCCTTGGCTGCTCGCCTGTGTTGCCACCTGGATTCTGCGCGGGACGTCCTTC
TGCTACGTCCCTTCGGCCCTCAATCCAGCGGACCTTCCTTCCCGCGGCCTGCTGCCGGCTCTGCGGCCTC
TTCCGCGTCTTCGCCTTCGCCCTCAGACGAGTCGGATCTCCCTTTGGGCCGCCTCCCCGCGTCGACTTTA
AGACCAATGACTTACAAGGCAGCTGTAGATCTTAGCCACTTTTTAAAAGAAAAGGGGGGACTGGAAGGGC
TAATTCACTCCCAACGAAGACAAGATCTGCTTTTTGCTTGTACTGGGTCTCTCTGGTTAGACCAGATCTG
AGCCTGGGAGCTCTCTGGCTAACTAGGGAACCCACTGCTTAAGCCTCAATAAAGCTTGCCTTGAGTGCTT
CAAGTAGTGTGTGCCCGTCTGTTGTGTGACTCTGGTAACTAGAGATCCCTCAGACCCTTTTAGTCAGTGT
GGAAAATCTCTAGCAGTACGTATAGTAGTTCATGTCATCTTATTATTCAGTATTTATAACTTGCAAAGAA
ATGAATATCAGAGAGTGAGAGGAACTTGTTTATTGCAGCTTATAATGGTTACAAATAAAGCAATAGCATC
ACAAATTTCACAAATAAAGCATTTTTTTCACTGCATTCTAGTTGTGGTTTGTCCAAACTCATCAATGTAT
CTTATCATGTCTGGCTCTAGCTATCCCGCCCCTAACTCCGCCCATCCCGCCCCTAACTCCGCCCAGTTCC
GCCCATTCTCCGCCCCATGGCTGACTAATTTTTTTTATTTATGCAGAGGCCGAGGCCGCCTCGGCCTCTG
AGCTATTCCAGAAGTAGTGAGGAGGCTTTTTTGGAGGCCTAGGGACGTACCCAATTCGCCCTATAGTGAG
TCGTATTACGCGCGCTCACTGGCCGTCGTTTTACAACGTCGTGACTGGGAAAACCCTGGCGTTACCCAAC
TTAATCGCCTTGCAGCACATCCCCCTTTCGCCAGCTGGCGTAATAGCGAAGAGGCCCGCACCGATCGCCC
TTCCCAACAGTTGCGCAGCCTGAATGGCGAATGGG
[124 nt withheld, positions 3116-3239]
C
[91 nt withheld, positions 3241-3331]
A
[49 nt withheld, positions 3333-3381]
CCTTTGACGTTGGAGTCCACGTTCTTT
[37 nt withheld, positions 3409-3445]
ACCCTATCTCGGTCTATTCTTTTGATTTATAAGGGATTTTGCCGATTTCGGCCTATTGGTTAAAAAATGA
GCTGATTTAACAAAAATTTAACGCGAATTTTAACAAAATATTAACGCTTACAATTTAGGTGGCACTTTTC
GGGGAAATGTGCGCGGAACCCCTATTTGTTTATTTTTCTAAATACATTCAAATATGTATCCGCTCATGAG
ACAATAACCCTGATAAATGCTTCAATAATATTGAAAAAGGAAGAGTATGAGTATTCAACATTTCCGTGTC
GCCCTTATTCCCTTTTTTGCGGCATTTTGCCTTCCTGTTTTTGCTCACCCAGAAACGCTGGTGAAAGTAA
AAGATGCTGAAGATCAGTTGGGTGCACGAGTGGGTTACATCGAACTGGATCTCAACAGCGGTAAGATCCT
TGAGAGTTTTCGCCCCGAAGAACGTTTTCCAATGATGAGCACTTTTAAAGTTCTGCTATGTGGCGCGGTA
TTATCCCGTATTGACGCCGGGCAAGAGCAACTCGGTCGCCGCATACACTATTCTCAGAATGACTTGGTTG
AGTACTCACCAGTCACAGAAAAGCATCTTACGGATGGCATGACAGTAAGAGAATTATGCAGTGCTGCCAT
AACCATGAGTGATAACACTGCGGCCAACTTACTTCTGACAACGATCGGAGGACCGAAGGAGCTAACCGCT
TTTTTGCACAACATGGGGGATCATGTAACTCGCCTTGATCGTTGGGAACCGGAGCTGAATGAAGCCATAC
CAAACGACGAGCGTGACACCACGATGCCTGTAGCAATGGCAACAACGTTGCGCAAACTATTAACTGGCGA
ACTACTTACTCTAGCTTCCCGGCAACAATTAATAGACTGGATGGAGGCGGATAAAGTTGCAGGACCACTT
CTGCGCTCGGCCCTTCCGGCTGGCTGGTTTATTGCTGATAAATCTGGAGCCGGTGAGCGTGGGTCTCGCG
GTATCATTGCAGCACTGGGGCCAGATGGTAAGCCCTCCCGTATCGTAGTTATCTACACGACGGGGAGTCA
GGCAACTATGGATGAACGAAATAGACAGATCGCTGAGATAGGTGCCTCACTGATTAAGCATTGGTAACTG
TCAGACCAAGTTTACTCATATATACTTTAGATTGATTTAAAACTTCATTTTTAATTTAAAAGGATCTAGG
TGAAGATCCTTTTTGATAATCTCATGACCAAAATCCCTTAACGTGAGTTTTCGTTCCACTGAGCGTCAGA
CCCCGTAGAAAAGATCAAAGGATCTTCTTGAGATCCTTTTTTTCTGCGCGTAATCTGCTGCTTGCAAACA
AAAAAACCACCGCTACCAGCGGTGGTTTGTTTGCCGGATCAAGAGCTACCAACTCTTTTTCCGAAGGTAA
CTGGCTTCAGCAGAGCGCAGATACCAAATACTGTTCTTCTAGTGTAGCCGTAGTTAGGCCACCACTTCAA
GAACTCTGTAGCACCGCCTACATACCTCGCTCTGCTAATCCTGTTACCAGTGGCTGCTGCCAGTGGCGAT
AAGTCGTGTCTTACCGGGTTGGACTCAAGACGATAGTTACCGGATAAGGCGCAGCGGTCGGGCTGAACGG
GGGGTTCGTGCACACAGCCCAGCTTGGAGCGAACGACCTACACCGAACTGAGATACCTACAGCGTGAGCT
ATGAGAAAGCGCCACGCTTCCCGAAGGGAGAAAGGCGGACAGGTATCCGGTAAGCGGCAGGGTCGGAACA
GGAGAGCGCACGAGGGAGCTTCCAGGGGGAAACGCCTGGTATCTTTATAGTCCTGTCGGGTTTCGCCACC
TCTGACTTGAGCGTCGATTTTTGTGATGCTCGTCAGGGGGGCGGAGCCTATGGAAAAACGCCAGCAACGC
GGCCTTTTTACGGTTCCTGGCCTTTTGCTGGCCTTTTGCTCACATGTTCTTTCCTGCGTTATCCCCTGAT
TCTGTGGATAACCGTATTACCGCCTTTGAGTGAGCTGATACCGCTCGCCGCAGCCGAACGACCGAGCGCA
GCGAGTCAGTGAGCGAGGAAGCGGAAGAGCGCCCAATACGCAAACCGCCTCTCCCCGCGCGTTGGCCGAT
TCATTAATGCAGCTGGCACGACAGGTTTCCCGACTGGAAAGCGGGCAGTGAGCGCAACGCAATTAATGTG
AGTTAGCTCACTCATTAGGCACCCCAGGCTTTACACTTTATGCTTCCGGCTCGTATGTTGTGTGGAATTG
TGAGCGGATAACAATTTCACACAGGAAACAGCTATGACCATGATTACGCCAAGCGCGCAATTAACCCTCA
CTAAAGGGAACAAAAGCTGGAGCTGCAAGCTTAATGTAGTCTTATGCAATACTCTTGTAGTCTTGCAACA
TGGTAACGATGAGTTAGCAACATGCCTTACAAGGAGAGAAAAAGCACCGTGCATGCCGATTGGTGGAAGT
AAGGTGGTACGATCGTGCCTTATTAGGAAGGCAACAGACGGGTCTGACATGGATTGGACGAACCACTGAA
TTGCCGCATTGCAGAGATATTGTATTTAAGTGCCTAGCTCGATACATAAACGGGTCTCTCTGGTTAGACC
AGATCTGAGCCTGGGAGCTCTCTGGCTAACTAGGGAACCCACTGCTTAAGCCTCAATAAAGCTTGCCTTG
AGTGCTTCAAGTAGTGTGTGCCCGTCTGTTGTGTGACTCTGGTAACTAGAGATCCCTCAGACCCTTTTAG
TCAGTGTGGAAAATCTCTAGCAGTGGCGCCCGAACAGGGACTTGAAAGCGAAAGGGAAACCAGAGGAGCT
CTCTCGACGCAGGACTCGGCTTGCTGAAGCGCGCACGGCAAGAGGCGAGGGGCGGCGACTGGTGAGTACG
CCAAAAATTTTGACTAGCGGAGGCTAGAAGGAGAGAGATGGGTGCGAGAGCGTCAGTATTAAGCGGGGGA
GAATTAGATCGCGATGGGAAAAAATTCGGTTAAGGCCAGGGGGAAAGAAAAAATATAAATTAAAACATAT
AGTATGGGCAAGCAGGGAGCTAGAACGATTCGCAGTTAATCCTGGCCTGTTAGAAACATCAGAAGGCTGT
AGACAAATACTGGGACAGCTACAACCATCCCTTCAGACAGGATCAGAAGAACTTAGATCATTATATAATA
CAGTAGCAACCCTCTATTGTGTGCATCAAAGGATAGAGATAAAAGACACCAAGGAAGCTTTAGACAAGAT
AGAGGAAGAGCAAAACAAAAGTAAGACCACCGCACAGCAAGCGGCCGCTGATCTTCAGACCTGGAGGAGG
AGATATGAGGGACAATTGGAGAAGTGAATTATATAAATATAAAGTAGTAAAAATTGAACCATTAGGAGTA
GCACCCACCAAGGCAAAGAGAAGAGTGGTGCAGAGAGAAAAAAGAGCAGTGGGAATAGGAGCTTTGTTCC
TTGGGTTCTTGGGAGCAGCAGGAAGCACTATGGGCGCAGCGTCAATGACGCTGACGGTACAGGCCAGACA
ATTATTGTCTGGTATAGTGCAGCAGCAGAACAATTTGCTGAGGGCTATTGAGGCGCAACAGCATCTGTTG
CAACTCACAGTCTGGGGCATCAAGCAGCTCCAGGCAAGAATCCTGGCTGTGGAAAGATACCTAAAGGATC
AACAGCTCCTGGGGATTTGGGGTTGCTCTGGAAAACTCATTTGCACCACTGCTGTGCCTTGGAATGCTAG
TTGGAGTAATAAATCTCTGGAACAGATTTGGAATCACACGACCTGGATGGAGTGGGACAGAGAAATTAAC
AATTACACAAGCTTAATACACTCCTTAATTGAAGAATCGCAAAACCAGCAAGAAAAGAATGAACAAGAAT
TATTGGAATTAGATAAATGGGCAAGTTTGTGGAATTGGTTTAACATAACAAATTGGCTGTGGTATATAAA
ATTATTCATAATGATAGTAGGAGGCTTGGTAGGTTTAAGAATAGTTTTTGCTGTACTTTCTATAGTGAAT
AGAGTTAGGCAGGGATATTCACCATTATCGTTTCAGACCCACCTCCCAACCCCGAGGGGACCCTTGCGCC
TTTTCCAAGGCAGCCCTGGGTTTGCGCAGGGACGCGGCTGCTCTGGGCGTGGTTCCGGGAAACGCAGCGG
CGCCGACCCTGGGTCTCGCACATTCTTCACGTCCGTTCGCAGCGTCACCCGGATCTTCGCCGCTACCCTT
GTGGGCCCCCCGGCGACGCTTCCTGCTCCGCCCCTAAGTCGGGAAGGTTCCTTGCGGTTCGCGGCGTGCC
GGACGTGACAAACGGAAGCCGCACGTCTCACTAGTACCCTCGCAGACGGACAGCGCCAGGGAGCAATGGC
AGCGCGCCGACCGCGATGGGCTGTGGCCAATAGCGGCTGCTCAGCAGGGCGCGCCGAGAGCAGCGGCCGG
GAAGGGGCGGTGCGGGAGGCGGGGTGTGGGGCGGTAGTGTGGGCCCTGTTCCTGCCCGCGCGGTGTTCCG
CATTCTGCAAGCCTCCGGAGCGCACGTCGGCAGTCGGCTCCCTCGTTGACCGAATCACCGACCTCTCTCC
CCAGGGGGTACCACCATGGCCAAGCCTTTGTCTCAAGAAGAATCCACCCTCATTGAAAGAGCAACGGCTA
CAATCAACAGCATCCCCATCTCTGAAGACTACAGCGTCGCCAGCGCAGCTCTCTCTAGCGACGGCCGCAT
CTTCACTGGTGTCAATGTATATCATTTTACTGGGGGACCTTGTGCAGAACTCGTGGTGCTGGGCACTGCT
GCTGCTGCGGCAGCTGGCAACCTGACTTGTATCGTCGCGATCGGAAATGAGAACAGGGGCATCTTGAGCC
CCTGCGGACGGTGCCGACAGGTGCTTCTCGATCTGCATCCTGGGATCAAAGCCATAGTGAAGGACAGTGA
TGGACAGCCGACGGCAGTTGGGATTCGTGAATTGCTGCCCTCTGGTTATGTGTGGGAGGGCCTGCAGCTG
CAGTAGTAAGAATTCTAGATCTTGAGACAAATGGCAGTATTCATCCACAATTTTAAAAGAAAAGGGGGGA
TTGGGGGGTACAGTGCAGGGGAAAGAATAGTAGACATAATAGCAACAGACATACAAACTAAAGAATTACA
AAAACAAATTACAAAAATTCAAAATTTTCGGGTTTATTACAGGGACAGCAGAGATCCACTTTGGCGCCGG
CTCGAGGGG
